>Addgene plasmid #148493 | pT7-V5-SBP-C1-HsMex3B_AD | depositor full sequence | sequence record 290941 | Full Sequence
TAGTTATTAATAGTAATCAATTACGGGGTCATTAGTTCATAGCCCATATATGGAGTTCCGCGTTACATAA
CTTACGGTAAATGGCCCGCCTGGCTGACCGCCCAACGACCCCCGCCCATTGACGTCAATAATGACGTATG
TTCCCATAGTAACGCCAATAGGGACTTTCCATTGACGTCAATGGGTGGAGTATTTACGGTAAACTGCCCA
CTTGGCAGTACATCAAGTGTATCATATGCCAAGTACGCCCCCTATTGACGTCAATGACGGTAAATGGCCC
GCCTGGCATTATGCCCAGTACATGACCTTATGGGACTTTCCTACTTGGCAGTACATCTACGTATTAGTCA
TCGCTATTACCATGGTGATGCGGTTTTGGCAGTACATCAATGGGCGTGGATAGCGGTTTGACTCACGGGG
ATTTCCAAGTCTCCACCCCATTGACGTCAATGGGAGTTTGTTTTGGCACCAAAATCAACGGGACTTTCCA
AAATGTCGTAACAACTCCGCCCCATTGACGCAAATGGGCGGTAGGCGTGTACGGTGGGAGGTCTATATAA
GCAGAGCTCTCTGGCTAACTAGAGAACCCACTGCTTACTGGCTTATCGAAATTAATACGACTCACTATAG
GGAGACCCAAGCTCTAGCGCTACCGGTCGCCACCATGGGTAAGCCTATCCCTAACCCTCTCCTCGGTCTC
GATTCTACGCCCGGAAGCGGTAGCGGTACGATGGACGAGAAGACCACCGGCTGGGGGGGCGGCCACGTGG
TGGAGGGCCTGGCCGGCGAGCTGGAGCAGCTGCGGGCCAGGCTGGAGCACCACCCTCAGGGCCAGCGGGA
GCCCAGATCTCGAGCTCAAGCTTCGAATTCTGCAGTCGACGGTACCGCGGGCCCGGGATCCATGCCCAGC
TCGCTGTTCGCAGACCTGGAGCGCAACGGCAGCGGCGGCGGCGGCGGCGGCAGCAGCGGAGGGGGAGAGA
CCCTGGATGACCAAAGAGCCCTGCAGCTCGCGCTCGACCAGCTCTCCCTGCTGGGGCTGGACAGTGACGA
GGGCGCCTCTCTGTACGACAGCGAGCCGCGCAAGAAGAGCGTGAACATGACCGAGTGCGTGCCAGTACCC
AGTTCTGAGCATGTCGCCGAGATCGTGGGGCGGCAAGGTTGTAAAATCAAAGCGCTGCGGGCGAAGACCA
ATACTTACATCAAGACCCCAGTTCGCGGGGAGGAGCCTGTCTTTGTTGTGACGGGCAGGAAGGAGGATGT
GGCCATGGCTCGGAGGGAGATCATCTCTGCTGCCGAGCACTTCTCCATGATCCGCGCCTCCCGGAATAAG
AACACGGCACTCAACGGCGCGGTGCCTGGGCCGCCCAACCTGCCCGGGCAGACCACCATCCAAGTGCGGG
TACCCTACCGCGTGGTGGGGCTCGTGGTGGGGCCCAAAGGCGCCACAATCAAGCGCATCCAGCAGCAGAC
GCACACGTACATCGTGACGCCCAGCCGGGATAAGGAGCCGGTGTTCGAGGTGACCGGCATGCCAGAGAAC
GTGGATCGCGCTCGAGAGGAGATTGAGGCGCACATTGCTCTGCGTACCGGCGGCATCATTGAGCTCACAG
ACGAGAACGACTTCCACGCCAACGGCACCGATGTGGGCTTCGATCTGCATCATGGGTCCGGCGGGTCCGG
CCCAGGCAGCCTCTGGAGCAAGCCCACCCCCAGCATCACGCCCACCCCCGGCCGCAAGCCTTTCTCTAGC
TACCGCAACGACAGCTCCAGCTCGCTTGGCAGTGCTTCCACAGACTCTTATTTCGGCGGCGGGACCAGCA
GCAGCGCAGCGGCTACCCAGCGCCTGGCGGACTACAGCCCCCCTAGCCCCGCCCTGAGCTTTGCGCACAA
CGGAAACAATAACAATAACGGCAATGGGTACACCTACACAGCGGGGGGAGAAGCCTCAGTGCCATCCCCC
GACGGCTGCCCCGAGCTGCAGCCCACTTTTGACCCGGCTCCCGCTCCCCCACCTGGGGCACCACTTATCT
GGGCCCAGTTCGAGCGGTCCCCGGGAGGCGGACCTGCAGCTCCGGTATCTTCTTCCTGCTCTTCTTCTGC
ATCTTCGTCTGCTTCTTCCTCCTCCGTGGTCTTCCCCGGGGGTGGCGCCAGTGCGCCCTCCAACGCCAAC
CTGGGGCTATTGGTGCACCGCCGGCTGCACCCTGGCACCAGCTGCCCGCGCCTGTCTCCACCCTTGCACA
TGGCCCCGGGGGCGGGAGAGCACCACCTGGCTCGCCGGGTGCGCAGCGACCCGGGTGGAGGAGGCCTGGC
CTACGCCGCTTATGCCAACGGGCTGGGGGCACAGCTGCCTGGCTTGCAGCCGTCGGACACGTCGGGCTCC
TCCTCTTCGTCCAGCTCCTCCTCCAGCTCTTCATCCTCTTCCTCCGGGCTTCGGCGTAAAGGCAGCCGCG
ACTGCTCCGTGTGCTTCGAGAGCGAAGTGATTGCCGCGCTGGTGCCCTGTGGCCACAACCTCTTCTGCAT
GGAGTGCGCCAATCGCATCTGTGAGAAGAGCGAGCCCGAGTGCCCGGTCTGCCACACCGCGGTCACTCAG
GCCATCCGCATCTTTTCTTAATCTAGATAACTGATCATAATCAGCCATACCACATTTGTAGAGGTTTTAC
TTGCTTTAAAAAACCTCCCACACCTCCCCCTGAACCTGAAACATAAAATGAATGCAATTGTTGTTGTTAA
CTTGTTTATTGCAGCTTATAATGGTTACAAATAAAGCAATAGCATCACAAATTTCACAAATAAAGCATTT
TTTTCACTGCATTCTAGTTGTGGTTTGTCCAAACTCATCAATGTATCTTAACGCGTAAATTGTAAGCGTT
AATATTTTGTTAAAATTCGCGTTAAATTTTTGTTAAATCAGCTCATTTTTTAACCAATAGGCCGAAATCG
GCAAAATCCCTTATAAATCAAAAGAATAGACCGAGATAGGGT
[37 nt withheld, positions 2983-3019]
AAAGAACGTGGACTCCAACGTCAAAGG
[49 nt withheld, positions 3047-3095]
T
[91 nt withheld, positions 3097-3187]
G
[124 nt withheld, positions 3189-3312]
CAGGTGGCACTTTTCGGGGAAATGTGCGCGGAACCCCTATTTGTTTATTTTTCTAAATACATTCAAATAT
GTATCCGCTCATGAGACAATAACCCTGATAAATGCTTCAATAATATTGAAAAAGGAAGAGTCCTGAGGCG
GAAAGAACCAGCTGTGGAATGTGTGTCAGTTAGGGTGTGGAAAGTCCCCAGGCTCCCCAGCAGGCAGAAG
TATGCAAAGCATGCATCTCAATTAGTCAGCAACCAGGTGTGGAAAGTCCCCAGGCTCCCCAGCAGGCAGA
AGTATGCAAAGCATGCATCTCAATTAGTCAGCAACCATAGTCCCGCCCCTAACTCCGCCCATCCCGCCCC
TAACTCCGCCCAGTTCCGCCCATTCTCCGCCCCATGGCTGACTAATTTTTTTTATTTATGCAGAGGCCGA
GGCCGCCTCGGCCTCTGAGCTATTCCAGAAGTAGTGAGGAGGCTTTTTTGGAGGCCTAGGCTTTTGCAAA
GATCGATCAAGAGACAGGATGAGGATCGTTTCGCATGATTGAACAAGATGGATTGCACGCAGGTTCTCCG
GCCGCTTGGGTGGAGAGGCTATTCGGCTATGACTGGGCACAACAGACAATCGGCTGCTCTGATGCCGCCG
TGTTCCGGCTGTCAGCGCAGGGGCGCCCGGTTCTTTTTGTCAAGACCGACCTGTCCGGTGCCCTGAATGA
ACTGCAAGACGAGGCAGCGCGGCTATCGTGGCTGGCCACGACGGGCGTTCCTTGCGCAGCTGTGCTCGAC
GTTGTCACTGAAGCGGGAAGGGACTGGCTGCTATTGGGCGAAGTGCCGGGGCAGGATCTCCTGTCATCTC
ACCTTGCTCCTGCCGAGAAAGTATCCATCATGGCTGATGCAATGCGGCGGCTGCATACGCTTGATCCGGC
TACCTGCCCATTCGACCACCAAGCGAAACATCGCATCGAGCGAGCACGTACTCGGATGGAAGCCGGTCTT
GTCGATCAGGATGATCTGGACGAAGAGCATCAGGGGCTCGCGCCAGCCGAACTGTTCGCCAGGCTCAAGG
CGAGCATGCCCGACGGCGAGGATCTCGTCGTGACCCATGGCGATGCCTGCTTGCCGAATATCATGGTGGA
AAATGGCCGCTTTTCTGGATTCATCGACTGTGGCCGGCTGGGTGTGGCGGACCGCTATCAGGACATAGCG
TTGGCTACCCGTGATATTGCTGAAGAGCTTGGCGGCGAATGGGCTGACCGCTTCCTCGTGCTTTACGGTA
TCGCCGCTCCCGATTCGCAGCGCATCGCCTTCTATCGCCTTCTTGACGAGTTCTTCTGAGCGGGACTCTG
GGGTTCGAAATGACCGACCAAGCGACGCCCAACCTGCCATCACGAGATTTCGATTCCACCGCCGCCTTCT
ATGAAAGGTTGGGCTTCGGAATCGTTTTCCGGGACGCCGGCTGGATGATCCTCCAGCGCGGGGATCTCAT
GCTGGAGTTCTTCGCCCACCCTAGGGGGAGGCTAACTGAAACACGGAAGGAGACAATACCGGAAGGAACC
CGCGCTATGACGGCAATAAAAAGACAGAATAAAACGCACGGTGTTGGGTCGTTTGTTCATAAACGCGGGG
TTCGGTCCCAGGGCTGGCACTCTGTCGATACCCCACCGAGACCCCATTGGGGCCAATACGCCCGCGTTTC
TTCCTTTTCCCCACCCCACCCCCCAAGTTCGGGTGAAGGCCCAGGGCTCGCAGCCAACGTCGGGGCGGCA
GGCCCTGCCATAGCCTCAGGTTACTCATATATACTTTAGATTGATTTAAAACTTCATTTTTAATTTAAAA
GGATCTAGGTGAAGATCCTTTTTGATAATCTCATGACCAAAATCCCTTAACGTGAGTTTTCGTTCCACTG
AGCGTCAGACCCCGTAGAAAAGATCAAAGGATCTTCTTGAGATCCTTTTTTTCTGCGCGTAATCTGCTGC
TTGCAAACAAAAAAACCACCGCTACCAGCGGTGGTTTGTTTGCCGGATCAAGAGCTACCAACTCTTTTTC
CGAAGGTAACTGGCTTCAGCAGAGCGCAGATACCAAATACTGTCCTTCTAGTGTAGCCGTAGTTAGGCCA
CCACTTCAAGAACTCTGTAGCACCGCCTACATACCTCGCTCTGCTAATCCTGTTACCAGTGGCTGCTGCC
AGTGGCGATAAGTCGTGTCTTACCGGGTTGGACTCAAGACGATAGTTACCGGATAAGGCGCAGCGGTCGG
GCTGAACGGGGGGTTCGTGCACACAGCCCAGCTTGGAGCGAACGACCTACACCGAACTGAGATACCTACA
GCGTGAGCTATGAGAAAGCGCCACGCTTCCCGAAGGGAGAAAGGCGGACAGGTATCCGGTAAGCGGCAGG
GTCGGAACAGGAGAGCGCACGAGGGAGCTTCCAGGGGGAAACGCCTGGTATCTTTATAGTCCTGTCGGGT
TTCGCCACCTCTGACTTGAGCGTCGATTTTTGTGATGCTCGTCAGGGGGGCGGAGCCTATGGAAAAACGC
CAGCAACGCGGCCTTTTTACGGTTCCTGGCCTTTTGCTGGCCTTTTGCTCACATGTTCTTTCCTGCGTTA
TCCCCTGATTCTGTGGATAACCGTATTACCGCCATGCAT
Features (pLannotate 1.2.2; 18 found; start..end, strand, type, name):
     61..364     +  enhancer       CMV enhancer: human cytomegalovirus immediate early enhancer
    365..568     +  promoter       CMV promoter: human cytomegalovirus (CMV) immediate early promoter
    564..597     +  LTR            5' LTR (truncated) (fragment): truncated 5' long terminal repeat (LTR) from HIV-1
    613..631     +  promoter       T7 promoter: promoter for bacteriophage T7 RNA polymerase
    668..709     +  CDS            V5 tag: epitope tag from simian virus 5
    731..844     +  CDS            SBP: streptavidin-binding peptide selected from a peptide library; binds streptavidin with nanomolar affinity (Keefe et al., 2001)
    845..901     +  misc_feature   MCS: multiple cloning site
    902..2608    +  CDS            MEX3B: MEX3B_HUMAN - Also known as KIAA2009, RKHD3, RNF195. Experimental evidence at protein level: Swiss-Prot protein existence level 1. RNA-binding protein. May be involved in post-transcriptional regulatory mechanisms. From Homo sapiens (Human).
   2622..2706    +  CDS            large T antigen (fragment): large T antigen from SV40 (simian virus 40)
   2729..2850    +  polyA_signal   SV40 poly(A) signal: SV40 polyadenylation signal
   2884..3312    -  rep_origin     f1 ori (sequence partly withheld): f1 bacteriophage origin of replication; arrow indicates direction of (+) strand synthesis
   3339..3443    +  promoter       AmpR promoter: bla
   3445..3802    +  promoter       SV40 promoter: SV40 enhancer and early promoter
   3837..4631    +  CDS            NeoR/KanR: aminoglycoside phosphotransferase from Tn5; aph(3')-II (or nptII); confers resistance to neomycin, kanamycin, and G418 (Geneticin®)
   4652..4804    +  CDS            ble (fragment): BLE_KLEPN - Experimental evidence at protein level: Swiss-Prot protein existence level 1. Binding protein with a strong affinity to the bleomycin family of antibiotics. Binds to CL990; an antimitotic-antibiotic compound. From Klebsiella pneumoniae.
   4863..4910    +  polyA_signal   HSV TK poly(A) signal: herpes simplex virus thymidine kinase polyadenylation signal (Cole and Stacy, 1985)
   5001..5017    -  polyA_signal   bGH poly(A) signal (fragment): bovine growth hormone polyadenylation signal
   5239..5827    +  rep_origin     ori: high-copy-number ColE1/pMB1/pBR322/pUC origin of replication
