[The description below was written by a language model from this plasmid's Addgene catalogue record and pLannotate feature annotations shown in this document.]
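Description:
pT7-V5-SBP-C1-HsMex3B_AD is a 5.9 kb mammalian expression plasmid encoding human MEX3B, an RNA-binding protein thought to act in post-transcriptional regulation. The ORF was taken from the NCBI reference transcript. The repository lists the backbone as unknown. It is maintained in E. coli at high copy through a ColE1/pUC-type origin and selected with kanamycin. The resistance cassette places the Tn5 NeoR/KanR gene behind both a bacterial (bla) promoter and the SV40 enhancer/early promoter, with an HSV TK polyadenylation signal. The same marker can therefore confer G418 resistance in mammalian cells. An f1 origin is also present.

The expression unit is driven by the CMV immediate early enhancer and promoter. A T7 promoter sits just downstream of it, which in principle permits in vitro transcription with T7 RNA polymerase. The coding region begins with a V5 epitope tag and a streptavidin-binding peptide (SBP), followed by a short multiple cloning site and then the MEX3B ORF, so the protein is produced with an N-terminal V5-SBP tag. An SV40 poly(A) signal terminates the transcript. This tag combination supports immunodetection through V5 and affinity capture on streptavidin resin through SBP, which suits pulldown and interaction studies, although the record gives the purpose only as mammalian expression of HsMex3B.

Several short annotated fragments (HIV-1 LTR, SV40 large T antigen, ble, bGH poly(A)) are probably vector remnants or chance matches rather than functional parts. The meaning of the "_AD" suffix is not explained in the record. The sequence is depositor-supplied and may be theoretical.
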