Addgene plasmid #148493: pT7-V5-SBP-C1-HsMex3B_AD
Purpose: Mammalian Expression of HsMex3B
Depositing lab: Elisa Izaurralde. Depositing organization: Max Planck Institute for Developmental Biology.
Backbone
  Vector backbone: Unknown
  Vector type: Mammalian Expression
Growth in bacteria
  Bacterial resistance: Kanamycin, 50 μg/mL
  Growth temperature: 37°C
  Growth strain: DH5alpha
  Copy number: High Copy
Gene/Insert
  Gene/Insert name: HsMex3B
  Species: H. sapiens (human)
  Entrez Gene: MEX3B (a.k.a. RKHD3, MEX-3B, RNF195, MGC117199, DKFZp434J0617)
  Cloning method: Unknown
Terms and licenses: Academic/Nonprofit Terms; Industry Terms: Not Available to Industry
Depositor comments: ORF extracted from NCBI:NM_032246 Plasmids from this collection were made available to the research community and donated after the lab closed. Please note that the sequence provided by the depositing laboratory may be theoretical/predicted or based on Sanger sequencing results. There may be discrepancies between sequencing results obtained by Addgene and the depositor sequence. If an Addgene verified sequence is not available, please contact before placing your order to request that our lab fully sequence the plasmid.
How to cite: pT7-V5-SBP-C1-HsMex3B_AD was a gift from Elisa Izaurralde (Addgene plasmid # 148493 ; http://n2t.net/addgene:148493 ; RRID:Addgene_148493)
